Addgene plasmid #170123: Circular 200,100 (mIDUA)
Purpose: AAV vector carrying 2 copies of a guide RNA targeting the mouse IDUA mRNA, expressed from human and mouse U6 promoters
Depositing lab: Prashant Mali. Depositing organization: University of California, San Diego (UCSD). Publication: Efficient in vitro and in vivo RNA editing via recruitment of endogenous ADARs using circular guide RNAs. Katrekar D, Yen J, Xiang Y, Saha A, Meluzzi D, Savva Y, Mali P. Nat Biotechnol. 2022 Feb 10. pii: 10.1038/s41587-021-01171-4. doi: 10.1038/s41587-021-01171-4. PubMed 35145312.
Backbone
  Vector backbone: pZac2.1
  Backbone manufacturer: Addgene #78601
  Backbone size w/o insert (bp): 5700
  Total vector size (bp): 6000
  Vector type: Mammalian Expression, AAV
Growth in bacteria
  Bacterial resistance: Ampicillin, 100 μg/mL
  Growth temperature: 37°C
  Growth strain: NEB Stable
  Copy number: Unknown
Gene/Insert
  Gene/Insert name: Circular 200,100 guide RNA
  gRNA/shRNA sequence: GCCATCAGTCGCCGGTCCCAAGCCCGGATAAAATGGGAGGGGGCGGGAAACCGCCTAACCATGCCGACTGATGGCAGAAAAAAAAAAACTCCAGGCCGCTGCGGAGCCTTCAGGGTGATGGGTGCTGGCCAGGACACCCACTGTATGATTGCTGTCCAACACAGCCCCAGCCTTTGAGACCTCTGCCCAGAGTTGTTCTCCATCCAACAGGGCCATGAGCCCCATGACTGTGAGTACTGGCTTTCGCAGCAACTGCACGTGGGGTGGGTGAGTATTGTTGACCTGGAAAAAAAAAAACTGCCATCAGTCGGCGTGGACTGTAGAACACTGCCAATGCCGGTCCCAAGCCCGGATAAAAGTGGAGGGTACAGTCCACGC
  Species: M. musculus (mouse)
  Entrez Gene: Idua (a.k.a. 6030426D08)
  Promoter: Human U6 and mouse U6
  Cloning method: Gibson Cloning
  Sequencing primers: 5′ GACTATCATATGCTTACCGT
Terms and licenses: Academic/Nonprofit Terms; Industry Terms: Not Available to Industry
How to cite: Circular 200,100 (mIDUA) was a gift from Prashant Mali (Addgene plasmid # 170123 ; http://n2t.net/addgene:170123 ; RRID:Addgene_170123)
