[The description below was written by a language model from this plasmid's Addgene catalogue record and pLannotate feature annotations shown in this document.]
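Description:
Circular 200,100 (mIDUA) is an AAV transfer plasmid built on the pZac2.1 backbone for mammalian expression and viral delivery of guide RNAs that direct RNA editing of the mouse Idua transcript. It is propagated in E. coli using a high-copy ColE1/pUC-type origin and ampicillin selection (AmpR with its own promoter). The backbone also carries an f1 origin and remnants of the lac region (lacZα and lacI fragments, CAP site, lac promoter and operator). The catalogue lists a total size of about 6 kb, whereas the sequenced record is 6,868 nt.

Two AAV2 inverted terminal repeats flank the payload and allow it to be packaged into recombinant AAV particles. Between them are three expression units. The first is a reporter cassette in which the CMV enhancer and promoter, followed by a chimeric intron, drive mCherry, with a WPRE fragment and bGH polyadenylation signal to support transcript stability and processing; this marks transduced cells. It is followed by two Pol III guide RNA cassettes, one under the human U6 promoter and one under the mouse U6 promoter. In each, a twister-type ribozyme element is annotated upstream of a roughly 200 nt segment antisense to the Idua coding sequence. Using two different U6 promoters gives two guide copies while limiting repeated sequence within the vector.

According to the associated publication title, these are circular guide RNAs that recruit endogenous ADAR enzymes for RNA editing in vitro and in vivo. Ribozyme flanks of this kind typically self-cleave to leave ends that can be ligated into a circle, although the table annotates only the upstream ribozyme in each cassette. The record does not explain the "200,100" designation.
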