Features (pLannotate 1.2.2; 24 found; start..end, strand, type, name):
      1..304     +  enhancer       CMV enhancer: human cytomegalovirus immediate early enhancer
    305..508     +  promoter       CMV promoter: human cytomegalovirus (CMV) immediate early promoter
    561..693     +  intron         chimeric intron: chimera between introns from human β-globin and immunoglobulin heavy chain genes
    722..1429    +  CDS            mCherry: mCherry is a basic (constitutively fluorescent) red fluorescent protein published in 2004, derived from Discosoma sp.. It is reported to be a very rapidly-maturing monomer with low acid sensitivity.
   1449..1990    +  misc_feature   WPRE (fragment): woodchuck hepatitis virus posttranscriptional regulatory element
   2004..2211    +  polyA_signal   bGH poly(A) signal: bovine growth hormone polyadenylation signal
   2213..2453    +  promoter       U6 promoter: RNA polymerase III promoter for human U6 snRNA
   2465..2531    +  ncRNA          twister-P3 (fragment): Accession: RF03154 - type-P3 twister ribozyme
   2548..2748    -  CDS            Idua (fragment): IDUA_MOUSE - Experimental evidence at protein level: Swiss-Prot protein existence level 1. From Mus musculus (Mouse).
   2868..3181    +  promoter       U6 promoter: RNA polymerase III promoter for mouse U6 snRNA (Das et al., 1988)
   3188..3254    +  ncRNA          twister-P3 (fragment): Accession: RF03154 - type-P3 twister ribozyme
   3271..3471    -  CDS            Idua (fragment): IDUA_MOUSE - Experimental evidence at protein level: Swiss-Prot protein existence level 1. From Mus musculus (Mouse).
   3648..3778    +  repeat_region  AAV2 ITR (fragment): inverted terminal repeat of adeno-associated virus serotype 2 inverted
   3792..3949    +  CDS            lacZα (fragment): LacZα fragment of β-galactosidase; lacZ fragment
   3954..4382    +  rep_origin     f1 ori (sequence partly withheld): f1 bacteriophage origin of replication; arrow indicates direction of (+) strand synthesis
   4435..4539    +  promoter       AmpR promoter: bla
   4540..5400    +  CDS            AmpR: β-lactamase; bla; confers resistance to ampicillin, carbenicillin, and related antibiotics
   5571..6159    +  rep_origin     ori: high-copy-number ColE1/pMB1/pBR322/pUC origin of replication
   6342..6434    +  CDS            lacI (fragment): lac repressor; lacI; The lac repressor binds to the lac operator to inhibit transcription in E. coli. This inhibition can be relieved by adding lactose or isopropyl-β-D-thiogalactopyranoside (IPTG).
   6447..6468    +  protein_bind   CAP binding site: CAP binding activates transcription in the presence of cAMP. E. coli catabolite activator protein
   6483..6513    +  promoter       lac promoter: promoter for the E. coli lac operon
   6521..6537    +  protein_bind   lac operator: The lac repressor binds to the lac operator to inhibit transcription in E. coli. This inhibition can be relieved by adding lactose or isopropyl-β-D-thiogalactopyranoside (IPTG). lac repressor encoded by lacI
   6598..6728    -  repeat_region  AAV2 ITR (fragment): inverted terminal repeat of adeno-associated virus serotype 2 inverted
   6808..6868    +  enhancer       CMV enhancer (fragment): human cytomegalovirus immediate early enhancer
>Addgene plasmid #170123 | Circular 200,100 (mIDUA) | addgene full sequence | sequence record 337172 | Addgene NGS Result
CGTTACATAACTTACGGTAAATGGCCCGCCTGGCTGACCGCCCAACGACCCCCGCCCATTGACGTCAATA
ATGACGTATGTTCCCATAGTAACGCCAATAGGGACTTTCCATTGACGTCAATGGGTGGAGTATTTACGGT
AAACTGCCCACTTGGCAGTACATCAAGTGTATCATATGCCAAGTACGCCCCCTATTGACGTCAATGACGG
TAAATGGCCCGCCTGGCATTATGCCCAGTACATGACCTTATGGGACTTTCCTACTTGGCAGTACATCTAC
GTATTAGTCATCGCTATTACCATGGTGATGCGGTTTTGGCAGTACATCAATGGGCGTGGATAGCGGTTTG
ACTCACGGGGATTTCCAAGTCTCCACCCCATTGACGTCAATGGGAGTTTGTTTTGGCACCAAAATCAACG
GGACTTTCCAAAATGTCGTAACAACTCCGCCCCATTGACGCAAATGGGCGGTAGGCGTGTACGGTGGGAG
GTCTATATAAGCAGAGCTGGTTTAGTGAACCGTCAGATCCTGCAGAAGTTGGTCGTGAGGCACTGGGCAG
GTAAGTATCAAGGTTACAAGACAGGTTTAAGGAGACCAATAGAAACTGGGCTTGTCGAGACAGAGAAGAC
TCTTGCGTTTCTGATAGGCACCTATTGGTCTTACTGACATCCACTTTGCCTTTCTCTCCACAGGTGTCCA
GGCGGCCCTAGCGCCGCCACCATGGTGAGCAAGGGCGAGGAGGATAACATGGCCATCATCAAGGAGTTCA
TGCGCTTCAAGGTGCACATGGAGGGCTCCGTGAACGGCCACGAGTTCGAGATCGAGGGCGAGGGCGAGGG
CCGCCCCTACGAGGGCACCCAGACCGCCAAGCTGAAGGTGACCAAGGGTGGCCCCCTGCCCTTCGCCTGG
GACATCCTGTCCCCTCAGTTCATGTACGGCTCCAAGGCCTACGTGAAGCACCCCGCCGACATCCCCGACT
ACTTGAAGCTGTCCTTCCCCGAGGGCTTCAAGTGGGAGCGCGTGATGAACTTCGAGGACGGCGGCGTGGT
GACCGTGACCCAGGACTCCTCCCTGCAGGACGGCGAGTTCATCTACAAGGTGAAGCTGCGCGGCACCAAC
TTCCCCTCCGACGGCCCCGTAATGCAGAAGAAGACCATGGGCTGGGAGGCCTCCTCCGAGCGGATGTACC
CCGAGGACGGCGCTCTGAAGGGCGAGATCAAGCAGAGGCTGAAGCTGAAGGACGGCGGCCACTACGACGC
TGAGGTCAAGACCACCTACAAGGCCAAGAAGCCCGTGCAGCTGCCCGGAGCCTACAACGTCAACATCAAG
TTGGACATCACCTCCCACAACGAGGACTACACCATCGTGGAACAGTACGAACGCGCCGAGGGCCGCCACT
CCACCGGCGGCATGGACGAGCTGTACAAGTAAACCGGAGCTTGGATCCAATCAACCTCTGGATTACAAAA
TTTGTGAAAGATTGACTGGTATTCTTAACTATGTTGCTCCTTTTACGCTATGTGGATACGCTGCTTTAAT
GCCTTTGTATCATGCTATTGCTTCCCGTATGGCTTTCATTTTCTCCTCCTTGTATAAATCCTGGTTGCTG
TCTCTTTATGAGGAGTTGTGGCCCGTTGTCAGGCAACGTGGCGTGGTGTGCACTGTGTTTGCTGACGCAA
CCCCCACTGGTTGGGGCATTGCCACCACCTGTCAGCTCCTTTCCGGGACTTTCGCTTTCCCCCTCCCTAT
TGCCACGGCGGAACTCATCGCCGCCTGCCTTGCCCGCTGCTGGACAGGGGCTCGGCTGTTGGGCACTGAC
AATTCCGTGGTGTTGTCGGGGAAATCATCGTCCTTTCCTTGGCTGCTCGCCTGTGTTGCCACCTGGATTC
TGCGCGGGACGTCCTTCTGCTACGTCCCTTCGGCCCTCAATCCAGCGGACCTTCCTTCCCGCGGCCTGCT
GCCGGCTCTGCGGCCTCTTCCGCGTCTTCGAGATCTGCCTCGACTGTGCCTTCTAGTTGCCAGCCATCTG
TTGTTTGCCCCTCCCCCGTGCCTTCCTTGACCCTGGAAGGTGCCACTCCCACTGTCCTTTCCTAATAAAA
TGAGGAAATTGCATCGCATTGTCTGAGTAGGTGTCATTCTATTCTGGGGGGTGGGGTGGGGCAGGACAGC
AAGGGGGAGGATTGGGAAGACAATAGCAGGCATGCTGGGGACGAGGGCCTATTTCCCATGATTCCTTCAT
ATTTGCATATACGATACAAGGCTGTTAGAGAGATAATTAGAATTAATTTGACTGTAAACACAAAGATATT
AGTACAAAATACGTGACGTAGAAAGTAATAATTTCTTGGGTAGTTTGCAGTTTTAAAATTATGTTTTAAA
ATGGACTATCATATGCTTACCGTAACTTGAAAGTATTTCGATTTCTTGGCTTTATATATCTTGTGGAAAG
GACGAAACACCGCCATCAGTCGCCGGTCCCAAGCCCGGATAAAATGGGAGGGGGCGGGAAACCGCCTAAC
CATGCCGACTGATGGCAGAAAAAAAAAACTCCAGGCCGCTGCGGAGCCTTCAGGGTGATGGGTGCTGGCC
AGGACACCCACTGTATGATTGCTGTCCAACACAGCCCCAGCCTTTGAGACCTCTGCCCAGAGTTGTTCTC
CATCCAACAGGGCCATGAGCCCCATGACTGTGAGTACTGGCTTTCGCAGCAACTGCACGTGGGGTGGGTG
AGTATTGTTGACCTGGAAAAAAAAACTGCCATCAGTCGGCGTGGACTGTAGAACACTGCCAATGCCGGTC
CCAAGCCCGGATAAAAGTGGAGGGTACAGTCCACGCTTTTTTGTACTGAGTCGCCCAGTCTCAGATAGAT
CCGACGCCGCCATCTCTAGGCCCGCGCCGGCCCCCTCGCACAGACTTGTGGGAGAAGCTCGGCTACTCCC
CTGCCCCGGTTAATTTGCATATAATATTTCCTAGTAACTATAGAGGCTTAATGTGCGATAAAAGACAGAT
AATCTGTTCTTTTTAATACTAGCTACATTTTACATGATAGGCTTGGATTTCTATAAGAGATACAAATACT
AAATTATTATTTTAAAAAACAGCACAAAAGGAAACTCACCCTAACTGTAAAGTAATTGTGTGTTTTGAGA
CTATAAATATCCCTTGGAGAAAAGCCTTGTTTGGGCCATCAGTCGCCGGTCCCAAGCCCGGATAAAATGG
GAGGGGGCGGGAAACCGCCTAACCATGCCGACTGATGGCAGAAAAAAAAAACTCCAGGCCGCTGCGGAGC
CTTCAGGGTGATGGGTGCTGGCCAGGACACCCACTGTATGATTGCTGTCCAACACAGCCCCAGCCTTTGA
GACCTCTGCCCAGAGTTGTTCTCCATCCAACAGGGCCATGAGCCCCATGACTGTGAGTACTGGCTTTCGC
AGCAACTGCACGTGGGGTGGGTGAGTATTGTTGACCTGGAAAAAAAAACTGCCATCAGTCGGCGTGGACT
GTAGAACACTGCCAATGCCGGTCCCAAGCCCGGATAAAAGTGGAGGGTACAGTCCACGCTTTTTTGTTAA
GGGCGAATTCCCGATAATGATCTTCCTAGAGCATGGCTACGTAGATAAGTAGCATGGCGGGTTAATCATT
AACTACAAGGAACCCCTAGTGATGGAGTTGGCCACTCCCTCTCTGCGCGCTCGCTCGCTCACTGAGGCCG
GGCGACCAAAGGTCGCCCGACGCCCGGGCTTTGCCCGGGCGGCCTCAGTGAGCGAGCGAGCGCGCAGCCT
TAATTAACCTAATTCACTGGCCGTCGTTTTACAACGTCGTGACTGGGAAAACCCTGGCGTTACCCAACTT
AATCGCCTTGCAGCACATCCCCCTTTCGCCAGCTGGCGTAATAGCGAAGAGGCCCGCACCGATCGCCCTT
CCCAACAGTTGCGCAGCCTGAATGGCGAATGGG
[124 nt withheld, positions 3954-4077]
C
[91 nt withheld, positions 4079-4169]
A
[49 nt withheld, positions 4171-4219]
CCTTTGACGTTGGAGTCCACGTTCTTT
[37 nt withheld, positions 4247-4283]
ACCCTATCTCGGTCTATTCTTTTGATTTATAAGGGATTTTGCCGATTTCGGCCTATTGGTTAAAAAATGA
GCTGATTTAACAAAAATTTAACGCGAATTTTAACAAAATATTAACGCTTACAATTTAGGTGGCACTTTTC
GGGGAAATGTGCGCGGAACCCCTATTTGTTTATTTTTCTAAATACATTCAAATATGTATCCGCTCATGAG
ACAATAACCCTGATAAATGCTTCAATAATATTGAAAAAGGAAGAGTATGAGTATTCAACATTTCCGTGTC
GCCCTTATTCCCTTTTTTGCGGCATTTTGCCTTCCTGTTTTTGCTCACCCAGAAACGCTGGTGAAAGTAA
AAGATGCTGAAGATCAGTTGGGTGCACGAGTGGGTTACATCGAACTGGATCTCAACAGCGGTAAGATCCT
TGAGAGTTTTCGCCCCGAAGAACGTTTTCCAATGATGAGCACTTTTAAAGTTCTGCTATGTGGCGCGGTA
TTATCCCGTATTGACGCCGGGCAAGAGCAACTCGGTCGCCGCATACACTATTCTCAGAATGACTTGGTTG
AGTACTCACCAGTCACAGAAAAGCATCTTACGGATGGCATGACAGTAAGAGAATTATGCAGTGCTGCCAT
AACCATGAGTGATAACACTGCGGCCAACTTACTTCTGACAACGATCGGAGGACCGAAGGAGCTAACCGCT
TTTTTGCACAACATGGGGGATCATGTAACTCGCCTTGATCGTTGGGAACCGGAGCTGAATGAAGCCATAC
CAAACGACGAGCGTGACACCACGATGCCTGTAGCAATGGCAACAACGTTGCGCAAACTATTAACTGGCGA
ACTACTTACTCTAGCTTCCCGGCAACAATTAATAGACTGGATGGAGGCGGATAAAGTTGCAGGACCACTT
CTGCGCTCGGCCCTTCCGGCTGGCTGGTTTATTGCTGATAAATCTGGAGCCGGTGAGCGTGGGTCTCGCG
GTATCATTGCAGCACTGGGGCCAGATGGTAAGCCCTCCCGTATCGTAGTTATCTACACGACGGGGAGTCA
GGCAACTATGGATGAACGAAATAGACAGATCGCTGAGATAGGTGCCTCACTGATTAAGCATTGGTAACTG
TCAGACCAAGTTTACTCATATATACTTTAGATTGATTTAAAACTTCATTTTTAATTTAAAAGGATCTAGG
TGAAGATCCTTTTTGATAATCTCATGACCAAAATCCCTTAACGTGAGTTTTCGTTCCACTGAGCGTCAGA
CCCCGTAGAAAAGATCAAAGGATCTTCTTGAGATCCTTTTTTTCTGCGCGTAATCTGCTGCTTGCAAACA
AAAAAACCACCGCTACCAGCGGTGGTTTGTTTGCCGGATCAAGAGCTACCAACTCTTTTTCCGAAGGTAA
CTGGCTTCAGCAGAGCGCAGATACCAAATACTGTTCTTCTAGTGTAGCCGTAGTTAGGCCACCACTTCAA
GAACTCTGTAGCACCGCCTACATACCTCGCTCTGCTAATCCTGTTACCAGTGGCTGCTGCCAGTGGCGAT
AAGTCGTGTCTTACCGGGTTGGACTCAAGACGATAGTTACCGGATAAGGCGCAGCGGTCGGGCTGAACGG
GGGGTTCGTGCACACAGCCCAGCTTGGAGCGAACGACCTACACCGAACTGAGATACCTACAGCGTGAGCT
ATGAGAAAGCGCCACGCTTCCCGAAGGGAGAAAGGCGGACAGGTATCCGGTAAGCGGCAGGGTCGGAACA
GGAGAGCGCACGAGGGAGCTTCCAGGGGGAAACGCCTGGTATCTTTATAGTCCTGTCGGGTTTCGCCACC
TCTGACTTGAGCGTCGATTTTTGTGATGCTCGTCAGGGGGGCGGAGCCTATGGAAAAACGCCAGCAACGC
GGCCTTTTTACGGTTCCTGGCCTTTTGCTGGCCTTTTGCTCACATGTTCTTTCCTGCGTTATCCCCTGAT
TCTGTGGATAACCGTATTACCGCCTTTGAGTGAGCTGATACCGCTCGCCGCAGCCGAACGACCGAGCGCA
GCGAGTCAGTGAGCGAGGAAGCGGAAGAGCGCCCAATACGCAAACCGCCTCTCCCCGCGCGTTGGCCGAT
TCATTAATGCAGCTGGCACGACAGGTTTCCCGACTGGAAAGCGGGCAGTGAGCGCAACGCAATTAATGTG
AGTTAGCTCACTCATTAGGCACCCCAGGCTTTACACTTTATGCTTCCGGCTCGTATGTTGTGTGGAATTG
TGAGCGGATAACAATTTCACACAGGAAACAGCTATGACCATGATTACGCCAGATTTAATTAAGGCCTTAA
TTAGGCTGCGCGCTCGCTCGCTCACTGAGGCCGCCCGGGCAAAGCCCGGGCGTCGGGCGACCTTTGGTCG
CCCGGCCTCAGTGAGCGAGCGAGCGCGCAGAGAGGGAGTGGCCAACTCCATCACTAGGGGTTCCTTGTAG
TTAATGATTAACCCGCCATGCTACTTATCTACGTAGCCATGCTCTAGGAAGATCGGAATTCGCCCTTAAG
CTAGCTAGTTATTAATAGTAATCAATTACGGGGTCATTAGTTCATAGCCCATATATGGAGTTCCG
